>Addgene plasmid #236390 | pTriEx-SAMBA | addgene full sequence | sequence record 472854 | Addgene NGS Result
TCCTGCATCTTTTAATCAAATCCCAAGATGTGTATAAACGCGCCGGTATGTACAGGAAGAGGTTTATACT
AAACTGTTACATTGCAAACGTGGTTTCGTGTGCCAAGTGTGAAAACCGATGTTTAATCAAGGCTCTGACG
CATTTCTACAACCACGACTCCAAGTGTGTGGGTGAAGTCATGCATCTTTTAATCAAATCCCAAGATGTGT
ATAAACCACCAAACTGCCAAAAAATGAAAACTGTCGACAAGCTCTGTCCGTTTGCTGGCAACTGCAAGGG
TCTCAATCCTATTTGTAATTATTGAATAATAAAACAATTATAAATGTCAAATTTGTTTTTTATTAACGAT
ACAAACCAAACGCAACAAGAACATTTGTAGTATTATCTATAATTGAAAACGCGTAGTTATAATCGCTGAG
GTAATATTTAAAATCATTTTCAAATGATTCACAGTTAATTTGCGACAATATAATTTTATTTTCACATAAA
CTAGACGCCTTGTCGTCTTCTTCTTCGTATTCCTTCTCTTTTTCATTTTTCTCTTCATAAAAATTAACAT
AGTTATTATCGTATCCATATATGTATCTATCGTATAGAGTAAATTTTTTGTTGTCATAAATATATATGTC
TTTTTTAATGGGGTGTATAGTACCGCTGCGCATAGTTTTTCTGTAATTTACAACAGTGCTATTTTCTGGT
AGTTCTTCGGAGTGTGTTGCTTTAATTATTAAATTTATATAATCAATGAATTTGGGATCGTCGGTTTTGT
ACAATATGTTGCCGGCATAGTACGCAGCTTCTTCTAGTTCAATTACACCATTTTTTAGCAGCACCGGATT
AACATAACTTTCCAAAATGTTGTACGAACCGTTAAACAAAAACAGTTCACCTCCCTTTTCTATACTATTG
TCTGCGAGCAGTTGTTTGTTGTTAAAAATAACAGCCATTGTAATGAGACGCACAAACTAATATCACAAAC
TGGAAATGTCTATCAATATATAGTTGCTGATGGCCGGCCTATTAATAGTAATCAATTACGGGGTCATTAG
TTCATAGCCCATATATGGAGTTCCGCGTTACATAACTTACGGTAAATGGCCCGCCTGGCTGACCGCCCAA
CGACCCCCGCCCATTGACGTCAATAATGACGTATGTTCCCATAGTAACGCCAATAGGGACTTTCCATTGA
CGTCAATGGGTGGAGTATTTACGGTAAACTGCCCACTTGGCAGTACATCAAGTGTATCATATGCCAAGTC
CGCCCCCTATTGACGTCAATGACGGTAAATGGCCCGCCTGGCATTATGCCCAGTACATGACCTTACGGGA
CTTTCCTACTTGGCAGTACATCTACGTATTAGTCATCGCTATTACCATGCTGATGCGGTTTTGGCAGTAC
ACCAATGGGCGTGGATAGCGGTTTGACTCACGGGGATTTCCAAGTCTCCACCCCATTGACGTCAATGGGA
GTTTGTTTTGGCACCAAAATCAACGGGACTTTCCAAAATGTCGTAATAACCCCGCCCCGTTGACGCAAAT
GGGCGGTAGGCGTGTACGGTGGGAGGTCTATATAAGCAGACGTCGTTTAGTGAACCGTCAGATCACTAGA
TGCTTTATTGCGGTAGTTTATCACAGTTAAATTGCTAACGCCAGTCTCGAACTTAACGTGCAGAAGTTGG
TCGTGAGGCACTGGGCAGGTAAGTATCGGGCCCTTTGTGCGGGGGGAGCGGCTCGGGGCTGTCCGCGGGG
GGACGGCTGCCTTCGGGGGGGACGGGGCAGGGCGGGGTTCGGCTTCTGGCGTGTGACCGGCGGCTCTAGA
GCCTCTGCTAACCATGTTCATGCCTTCTTCTTTTTCCTACAGCTCCTGGGCAACGTGCTGGTTATTGTGC
TGTCTCATCATTTTGGCAAAGAATTGGATCGGACCGAAATTAATACGACTCACTATAGGGGAATTGTGAG
CGGATAACAATTCCCCGGAGTTAATCCGGGACCTTTAATTCAACCCAACACAATATATTATAGTTAAATA
AGAATTATTATCAAATCATTTGTATATTAATTAAAATACTATACTGTAAATTACATTTTATTTACAATCA
AAGGAGATATACCATGGCACACCATCACCACCATCACGGATCTGTGAGCAAGGGCGAGGAGGATAACATG
GCCATCATCAAGGAGTTCATGCGCTTCAAGGTGCACATGGAGGGCTCCGTGAACGGCCACGAGTTCGAGA
TCGAGGGCGAGGGCGAGGGCCGCCCCTACGAGGGCACCCAGACCGCCAAGCTGAAGGTGACCAAGGGTGG
CCCCCTGCCCTTCGCCTGGGACATCCTGTCCCCTCAGTTCATGTACGGCTCCAAGGCCTACGTGAAGCAC
CCCGCCGACATCCCCGACTACTTGAAGCTGTCCTTCCCCGAGGGCTTCAAGTGGGAGCGCGTGATGAACT
TCGAGGACGGCGGCGTGGTGACCGTGACCCAGGACTCCTCCCTGCAGGACGGCGAGTTCATCTACAAGGT
GAAGCTGCGCGGCACCAACTTCCCCTCCGACGGCCCCGTAATGCAGAAGAAGACCATGGGCTGGGAGGCC
TCCTCCGAGCGGATGTACCCCGAGGACGGCGCCCTGAAGGGCGAGATCAAGCAGAGGCTGAAGCTGAAGG
ACGGCGGCCACTACGACGCTGAGGTCAAGACCACCTACAAGGCCAAGAAGCCCGTGCAGCTGCCCGGCGC
CTACAACGTCAACATCAAGTTGGACATCACCTCCCACAACGAGGACTACACCATCGTGGAACAGTACGAA
CGCGCCGAGGGCCGCCACTCCACCGGCGGCATGGACGAGCTGTACAAGGGATCCATGTCTGCAAGTAAAG
ATCGGCTGTGCATTGAAATCCTCGAACAGGAAGAGAGGAGAGATCCGCTGCTGGGCGAAGCAAGTGTTAG
TTTGGCTATGGCGGGTGACGACTTGCGCAGGAAACTGCTTTACCTTGAGAGACGCGTGGGGCTTGCAAAA
CTTCTTTTCCCTATGGAGGCGAAGGTAGCAATGGATATCGCGCAGGTTGACGGCACTTCAGAGTTTCCAC
TTGCATCCATCAGTAAAGGTGGAAGCGGAGCTACTAACTTCAGCCTGCTGAAGCAGGCTGGAGACGTGGA
GGAGAACCCTGGACCTAAAATGGTAAATGCACAAAGAACTACGGTGGACTTGAATGAAGCTCCAGAACGA
ATCGAAGAGGAAATGCTCAATCGCCTCAGAGCCTTGGAAAGGACCGTCGAATTGGGCAAACGCTTCTTTC
CGAGGTGCTCCGAAGTTTTGAACAAGATCATGGATGCGGAAGATCTTTCAGAAATAGCTTACATGGGCAA
CGACACTGCTGAAGAACGGCAACTCAAGAAGCAGCGCTACATGGAACTGCAAGAAATATTGACAAAGGCT
TTTACCGAAGATAAAGAAGAATTTGACAAGACTAACAACATCTCATCTAGTTGCAGCTCAACTGGAAGCG
GGAGTGGGAGCAAAAAGAAGAAAAAGAAGTCAAAGACAAAGTGTGTAATTATGTAACTCGAGCACCACCA
TCACCATCACCATCACTAAGTGATTAACCTCAGGTGCAGGCTGCCTATCAGAAGGTGGTGGCTGGTGTGG
CCAATGCCCTGGCTCACAAATACCACTGAGATCGATCTTTTTCCCTCTGCCAAAAATTATGGGGACATCA
TGAAGCCCCTTGAGCATCTGACTTCTGGCTAATAAAGGAAATTTATTTTCATTGCAATAGTGTGTTGGAA
TTTTTTGTGTCTCTCACTCGGAAGGACATATGGGAGGGCAAATCATTTAAAACATCAGAATGAGTATTTG
GTTTAGAGTTTGGCAACATATGCCCATATGTAACTAGCATAACCCCTTGGGGCCTCTAAACGGGTCTTGA
GGGGTTTTTTGCTGAAAGCATGCGGAGGAAATTCTCCTTGAAGTTTCCCTGGTGTTCAAAGTAAAGGAGT
TTGCACCAGACGCACCTCTGTTCACTGGTCCGGCGTATTAAAACACGATACATTGTTATTAGTACATTTA
TTAAGCGCTAGATTCTGTGCGTTGTTGATTTACAGACAATTGTTGTACGTATTTTAATAATTCATTAAAT
TTATAATCTTTAGGGTGGTATGTTAGAGCGAAAATCAAATGATTTTCAGCGTCTTTATATCTGAATTTAA
ATATTAAATCCTCAATAGATTTGTAAAATAGGTTTCGATTAGTTTCAAACAAGGGTTGTTTTTCCGAACC
GATGGCTGGACTATCTAATGGATTTTCGCTCAACGCCACAAAACTTGCCAAATCTTGTAGCAGCAATCTA
GCTTTGTCGATATTCGTTTGTGTTTTGTTTTGTAATAAAGGTTCGACGTCGTTCAAAATATTATGCGCTT
TTGTATTTCTTTCATCACTGTCGTTAGTGTACAATTGACTCGACGTAAACACGTTAAATAGAGCTTGGAC
ATATTTAACATCGGGCGTGTTAGCTTTATTAGGCCGATTATCGTCGTCGTCCCAACCCTCGTCGTTAGAA
GTTGCTTCCGAAGACGATTTTGCCATAGCCACACGACGCCTATTAATTGTGTCGGCTAACACGTCCGCGA
TCAAATTTGTAGTTGAGCTTTTTGGAATTGCGATCGCATAACTTCGTATAGCATACATTATACGAAGTTA
TAAGCTCGGAACGCTGCGCTCGGTCGTTCGGCTGCGGCGAGCGGTATCAGCTCACTCAAAGGCGGTAATA
CGGTTATCCACAGAATCAGGGGATAACGCAGGAAAGAACATGTGAGCAAAAGGCCAGCAAAAGGCCAGGA
ACCGTAAAAAGGCCGCGTTGCTGGCGTTTTTCCATAGGCTCCGCCCCCTGACGAGCATCACAAAAATCGA
CGCTCAAGTCAGAGGTGGCGAAACCCGACAGGACTATAAAGATACCAGGCGTTTCCCCCTGGAAGCTCCC
TCGTGCGCTCTCCTGTTCCGACCCTGCCGCTTACCGGATACCTGTCCGCCTTTCTCCCTTCGGGAAGCGT
GGCGCTTTCTCATAGCTCACGCTGTAGGTATCTCAGTTCGGTGTAGGTCGTTCGCTCCAAGCTGGGCTGT
GTGCACGAACCCCCCGTTCAGCCCGACCGCTGCGCCTTATCCGGTAACTATCGTCTTGAGTCCAACCCGG
TAAGACACGACTTATCGCCACTGGCAGCAGCCACTGGTAACAGGATTAGCAGAGCGAGGTATGTAGGCGG
TGCTACAGAGTTCTTGAAGTGGTGGCCTAACTACGGCTACACTAGAAGAACAGTATTTGGTATCTGCGCT
CTGCTGAAGCCAGTTACCTTCGGAAAAAGAGTTGGTAGCTCTTGATCCGGCAAACAAACCACCGCTGGTA
GCGGTGGTTTTTTTGTTTGCAAGCAGCAGATTACGCGCAGAAAAAAAGGATCTCAAGAAGATCCTTTGTT
ACCAATGCTTAATCAGTGAGGCACCTATCTCAGCGATCTGTCTATTTCGTTCATCCATAGTTGCCTGACT
CCCCGTCGTGTAGATAACTACGATACGGGAGGGCTTACCATCTGGCCCCAGTGCTGCAATGATACCGCGA
GACCCACGCTCACCGGCTCCAGATTTATCAGCAATAAACCAGCCAGCCGGAAGGGCCGAGCGCAGAAGTG
GTCCTGCAACTTTATCCGCCTCCATCCAGTCTATTAATTGTTGCCGGGAAGCTAGAGTAAGTAGTTCGCC
AGTTAATAGTTTGCGCAACGTTGTTGCCATTGCTACAGGCATCGTGGTGTCACGCTCGTCGTTTGGTATG
GCTTCATTCAGCTCCGGTTCCCAACGATCAAGGCGAGTTACATGATCCCCCATGTTGTGCAAAAAAGCGG
TTAGCTCCTTCGGTCCTCCGATCGTTGTCAGAAGTAAGTTGGCCGCAGTGTTATCACTCATGGTTATGGC
AGCACTGCATAATTCTCTTACTGTCATGCCATCCGTAAGATGCTTTTCTGTGACTGGTGAGTACTCAACC
AAGTCATTCTGAGAATAGTGTATGCGGCGACCGAGTTGCTCTTGCCCGGCGTCAATACGGGATAATACCG
CGCCACATAGCAGAACTTTAAAAGTGCTCATCATTGGAAAACGTTCTTCGGGGCGAAAACTCTCAAGGAT
CTTACCGCTGTTGAGATCCAGTTCGATGTAACCCACTCGTGCACCCAACTGATCTTCAGCATCTTTTACT
TTCACCAGCGTTTCTGGGTGAGCAAAAACAGGAAGGCAAAATGCCGCAAAAAAGGGAATAAGGGCGACAC
GGAAATGTTGAATACTCATACTCTTCCTTTTTCAATATTATTGAAGCATTTATCAGGGTTATTGTCTCAT
GTCCGCGCGTT
Features (pLannotate 1.2.2; 20 found; start..end, strand, type, name):
      4..39      +  CDS            lef2 (fragment): baculovirus late expression factor 2
    181..1008    +  misc_recomb    baculovirus recombination region (lef2/ORF603): contains ORF603 and part of lef2
   1020..1379    +  enhancer       CMV enhancer (fragment): human cytomegalovirus immediate early enhancer
   1381..1580    +  promoter       CMV promoter: human cytomegalovirus (CMV) immediate early promoter
   1732..1862    +  intron         chimeric intron (fragment): chimera between introns from chicken β-actin and rabbit β-globin
   1931..1949    +  promoter       T7 promoter: promoter for bacteriophage T7 RNA polymerase
   1950..1974    +  protein_bind   lac operator: The lac repressor binds to the lac operator to inhibit transcription in E. coli. This inhibition can be relieved by adding lactose or isopropyl-β-D-thiogalactopyranoside (IPTG). lac repressor encoded by lacI
   1990..2099    +  promoter       p10 promoter: baculovirus promoter for expression in insect cells
   2144..2848    +  CDS            mCherry: mCherry is a basic (constitutively fluorescent) red fluorescent protein published in 2004, derived from Discosoma sp.. It is reported to be a very rapidly-maturing monomer with low acid sensitivity.
   2867..3493    +  CDS            NPR1 (fragment): NPR1_ORYSI - Also known as NH1 From Oryza sativa subsp. indica (Rice).
   3512..3556    +  CDS            K-Ras (fragment): human small GTPase proto-oncoprotein
   3566..3583    +  CDS            6xHis: 6xHis affinity tag
   3598..3666    +  CDS            HBB (fragment): HBB_PONPY - Experimental evidence at transcript level: Swiss-Prot protein existence level 2. Involved in oxygen transport from the lung to the various peripheral tissues. From Pongo pygmaeus (Bornean orangutan).
   3741..3796    +  polyA_signal   β-globin poly(A) signal: rabbit β-globin polyadenylation signal (Gil and Proudfoot, 1987)
   3884..3931    +  terminator     T7 terminator: transcription terminator for bacteriophage T7 RNA polymerase
   3944..4649    +  misc_recomb    baculovirus recombination region (ORF1629): contains part of ORF1629
   4658..4691    +  protein_bind   loxP: Cre-mediated recombination occurs in the 8-bp core sequence (GCATACAT). Cre recombinase
   4859..5446    -  rep_origin     ori: high-copy-number ColE1/pMB1/pBR322/pUC origin of replication
   5459..6319    -  CDS            AmpR: β-lactamase; bla; confers resistance to ampicillin, carbenicillin, and related antibiotics
   6320..6371    -  promoter       AmpR promoter (fragment): bla
