[The description below was written by a language model from this plasmid's Addgene catalogue record and pLannotate feature annotations shown in this document.]
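Description:
pTriEx-SAMBA is a 6.4 kb mammalian expression plasmid built on the pTriEx backbone, a multi-host vector designed so that one open reading frame can be expressed in vertebrate, insect and bacterial cells. It is propagated in E. coli through a high-copy ColE1/pUC-type origin and selected with ampicillin via the β-lactamase gene. The backbone's triple-promoter arrangement is visible in the annotation. A CMV enhancer/promoter followed by a chimeric chicken β-actin/rabbit β-globin intron drives mammalian transcription. Downstream lie a T7 promoter with a lac operator for inducible bacterial expression and a baculovirus p10 promoter for insect cells. The expression unit ends with a rabbit β-globin polyadenylation signal and a T7 terminator. It is flanked by the lef2/ORF603 and ORF1629 regions, which allow recombination into a baculovirus genome. A single loxP site is also present in the backbone.

The payload is an N-terminal mCherry fused to SAMBA, a synthetic module of about 636 bp described as evolved from the NtNPR1 gene; the annotation software detects it as an NPR1-like fragment. Immediately after it, the feature table shows a short K-Ras fragment followed by a 6xHis tag. The catalogue entry does not mention the K-Ras piece. Its size and C-terminal position would be consistent with a membrane-targeting tail, but the record does not state its purpose.

SAMBA serves as a chemically induced proximity tool in which salicylic acid, or aspirin after hydrolysis, acts as the small-molecule trigger. The red fluorescent tag allows the fusion protein's localisation to be followed in transfected cells.
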