Addgene plasmid #236390: pTriEx-SAMBA
Purpose: A new chemically induced proximity (CIP) tool using salicylic acid or aspirin after hydrolysis as the small molecule trigger
Depositing lab: Yubin Zhou. Depositing organization: Texas A&M Health Science Center. Publication: Repurposing salicylic acid as a versatile inducer of proximity. Wang T, Liu S, Ke Y, Ali S, Wang R, Hong T, Liu Z, Ma G, Lan TH, Wang F, Zhu MX, Huang Y, Zhou Y. Nat Chem Biol. 2025 Jun 13. doi: 10.1038/s41589-025-01918-z. PubMed 40514548.
Backbone
  Vector backbone: pTriEx
  Backbone size w/o insert (bp): 5745
  Total vector size (bp): 6381
  Vector type: Mammalian Expression
Growth in bacteria
  Bacterial resistance: Ampicillin, 100 μg/mL
  Growth temperature: 37°C
  Growth strain: DH5alpha
  Copy number: Unknown
Gene/Insert
  Gene/Insert name: Evolved from NtNPR1 GENE (alt name: SAMBA)
  Species: Synthetic
  Insert size (bp): 636
  Promoter: CMV
  Tag / fusion protein: mCherry (N terminal on backbone)
  Cloning method: Restriction Enzyme; 5′ cloning site BamHI (not destroyed); 3′ cloning site XHOI (not destroyed)
  Sequencing primers: 5′ CCC CGT AAT GCA GAA GAA GA
Terms and licenses: Academic/Nonprofit Terms; Industry Terms: Not Available to Industry
How to cite: pTriEx-SAMBA was a gift from Yubin Zhou (Addgene plasmid # 236390 ; http://n2t.net/addgene:236390 ; RRID:Addgene_236390)
